LOCUS       Exported 6784 bp ds-DNA circular SYN 12-MAY-2021
DEFINITION  Plasmid encoding the bacterial expression of the MBP fused NanoLuc
            circular permuted between the position 67 and 68.
ACCESSION   .
VERSION     .
KEYWORDS    pET51b(+)_MBP-nLucCP-67/68
SOURCE      synthetic DNA construct
  ORGANISM  synthetic DNA construct
REFERENCE   1 (bases 1 to 6784)
  AUTHORS   Hiblot J, Yu Q, Sabbadini MDB, Reymond L, Xue L, Schena A, Sallin O,
            Hill N, Griss R, Johnsson K
  TITLE     Luciferases with Tunable Emission Wavelengths.
  JOURNAL   Angew Chem Int Ed Engl. 2017 Nov 13;56(46):14556-14560. doi:
            10.1002/anie.201708277. Epub 2017 Oct 9.
  PUBMED    28941028
REFERENCE   2 (bases 1 to 6784)
  AUTHORS   .
  TITLE     Direct Submission
  JOURNAL   Exported May 12, 2021 from SnapGene Server 1.1.58
            http://www.snapgene.com
FEATURES             Location/Qualifiers
     source          1..6784
                     /organism="synthetic DNA construct"
                     /mol_type="other DNA"
     rep_origin      12..467
                     /direction=RIGHT
                     /label=f1 ori
                     /note="f1 bacteriophage origin of replication; arrow
                     indicates direction of (+) strand synthesis"
     primer_bind     complement(99..118)
                     /label=F1ori-R
                     /note="F1 origin, reverse primer"
     primer_bind     309..330
                     /label=F1ori-F
                     /note="F1 origin, forward primer"
     CDS             complement(582..1442)
                     /codon_start=1
                     /gene="bla"
                     /product="beta-lactamase"
                     /label=AmpR
                     /note="confers resistance to ampicillin, carbenicillin, and
                     related antibiotics"
                     /translation="MSIQHFRVALIPFFAAFCLPVFAHPETLVKVKDAEDQLGARVGYI
                     ELDLNSGKILESFRPEERFPMMSTFKVLLCGAVLSRIDAGQEQLGRRIHYSQNDLVEYS
                     PVTEKHLTDGMTVRELCSAAITMSDNTAANLLLTTIGGPKELTAFLHNMGDHVTRLDRW
                     EPELNEAIPNDERDTTMPVAMATTLRKLLTGELLTLASRQQLIDWMEADKVAGPLLRSA
                     LPAGWFIADKSGAGERGSRGIIAALGPDGKPSRIVVIYTTGSQATMDERNRQIAEIGAS
                     LIKHW"
     primer_bind     1205..1224
                     /label=Amp-R
                     /note="Ampicillin resistance gene, reverse primer"
     promoter        complement(1443..1535)
                     /gene="bla"
                     /label=AmpR promoter
     rep_origin      1616..2204
                     /direction=RIGHT
                     /label=ori
                     /note="high-copy-number ColE1/pMB1/pBR322/pUC origin of
                     replication"
     primer_bind     2105..2124
                     /label=pBR322ori-F
                     /note="pBR322 origin, forward primer"
     primer_bind     2358..2375
                     /label=L4440
                     /note="L4440 vector, forward primer"
     misc_feature    2390..2532
                     /label=bom
                     /note="basis of mobility region from pBR322"
     primer_bind     complement(2458..2477)
                     /label=pRS-marker
                     /note="pRS vectors, use to sequence yeast selectable
                     marker"
     primer_bind     2618..2640
                     /label=pGEX 3'
                     /note="pGEX vectors, reverse primer"
     CDS             complement(2634..2825)
                     /codon_start=1
                     /gene="rop"
                     /product="Rop protein, which maintains plasmids at low copy
                     number"
                     /label=rop
                     /translation="MTKQEKTALNMARFIRSQTLTLLEKLNELDADEQADICESLHDHA
                     DELYRSCLARFGDDGENL"
     CDS             complement(3397..4479)
                     /codon_start=1
                     /gene="lacI"
                     /product="lac repressor"
                     /label=lacI
                     /note="The lac repressor binds to the lac operator to
                     inhibit transcription in E. coli. This inhibition can be
                     relieved by adding lactose or
                     isopropyl-beta-D-thiogalactopyranoside (IPTG)."
                     /translation="MKPVTLYDVAEYAGVSYQTVSRVVNQASHVSAKTREKVEAAMAEL
                     NYIPNRVAQQLAGKQSLLIGVATSSLALHAPSQIVAAIKSRADQLGASVVVSMVERSGV
                     EACKAAVHNLLAQRVSGLIINYPLDDQDAIAVEAACTNVPALFLDVSDQTPINSIIFSH
                     EDGTRLGVEHLVALGHQQIALLAGPLSSVSARLRLAGWHKYLTRNQIQPIAEREGDWSA
                     MSGFQQTMQMLNEGIVPTAMLVANDQMALGAMRAITESGLRVGADISVVGYDDTEDSSC
                     YIPPLTTIKQDFRLLGQTSVDRLLQLSQGQAVKGNQLLPVSLVKRKTTLAPNTQTASPR
                     ALADSLMQLARQVSRLESGQ"
     primer_bind     4441..4460
                     /label=LacI-R
                     /note="LacI, reverse primer"
     promoter        complement(4480..4557)
                     /gene="lacI"
                     /label=lacI promoter
     primer_bind     4763..4782
                     /label=pBRrevBam
                     /note="pBR322 vectors, tet region, downstream of BamHI,
                     reverse primer"
     primer_bind     4870..4889
                     /label=T7
                     /note="T7 promoter, forward primer"
     promoter        4870..4888
                     /label=T7 promoter
                     /note="promoter for bacteriophage T7 RNA polymerase"
     protein_bind    4889..4913
                     /label=lac operator
                     /bound_moiety="lac repressor encoded by lacI"
                     /note="The lac repressor binds to the lac operator to
                     inhibit transcription in E. coli. This inhibition can be
                     relieved by adding lactose or
                     isopropyl-beta-D-thiogalactopyranoside (IPTG)."
     RBS             4928..4950
                     /note="efficient ribosome binding site from bacteriophage
                     T7 gene 10 (Olins and Rangwala, 1989)"
     CDS             4960..4989
                     /codon_start=1
                     /product="10xHis affinity tag"
                     /label=10xHis
                     /translation="HHHHHHHHHH"
     CDS             4990..6093
                     /codon_start=1
                     /gene="malE (mutated)"
                     /product="maltose binding protein from E. coli"
                     /label=MBP
                     /note="This version of the gene does not encode a signal
                     sequence, so MBP will remain in the cytosol."
                     /translation="MVKIEEGKLVIWINGDKGYNGLAEVGKKFEKDTGIKVTVEHPDKL
                     EEKFPQVAATGDGPDIIFWAHDRFGGYAQSGLLAEITPDKAFQDKLYPFTWDAVRYNGK
                     LIAYPIAVEALSLIYNKDLLPNPPKTWEEIPALDKELKAKGKSALMFNLQEPYFTWPLI
                     AADGGYAFKYENGKYDIKDVGVDNAGAKAGLTFLVDLIKNKHMNADTDYSIAEAAFNKG
                     ETAMTINGPWAWSNIDTSKVNYGVTVLPTFKGQPSKPFVGVLSAGINAASPNKELAKEF
                     LENYLLTDEGLEAVNKDKPLGAVALKSYEEELAKDPRIAATMENAQKGEIMPNIPQMSA
                     FWYAVRTAVINAASGRQTVDEALKDAQT"
     primer_bind     6067..6090
                     /label=MBP-F
                     /note="Maltose binding protein, forward primer"
     CDS             6106..6126
                     /codon_start=1
                     /product="tobacco etch virus (TEV) protease recognition and
                     cleavage site"
                     /label=TEV site
                     /translation="ENLYFQG"
     primer_bind     complement(6698..6716)
                     /label=T7 Term
                     /note="T7 terminator, reverse primer"
     terminator      6712..6759
                     /label=T7 terminator
                     /note="transcription terminator for bacteriophage T7 RNA
                     polymerase"
ORIGIN
        1 tggcgaatgg gnnnnnnnnn nnnnnnnnnn nnnnnnnnnn nnnnnnnnnn nnnnnnnnnn
       61 nnnnnnnnnn nnnnnnnnnn nnnnnnnnnn nnnnnnnnnn nnnnnnnnnn nnnnnnnnnn
      121 nnnnnnnnnn nnnnncnnnn nnnnnnnnnn nnnnnnnnnn nnnnnnnnnn nnnnnnnnnn
      181 nnnnnnnnnn nnnnnnnnnn nnnnnnnnnn nnnnnnnnnn nnnnnnnann nnnnnnnnnn
      241 nnnnnnnnnn nnnnnnnnnn nnnnnnnnnn nnnnnnncct ttgacgttgg agtccacgtt
      301 ctttaatagt ggactcttgt tccaaactgg aacaacactc aaccctatct cggtctattc
      361 ttttgattta taagggattt tgccgatttc ggcctattgg ttaaaaaatg agctgattta
      421 acaaaaattt aacgcgaatt ttaacaaaat attaacgttt acaatttctg gcggcacgat
      481 ggcatgagat tatcaaaaag gatcttcacc tagatccttt taaattaaaa atgaagtttt
      541 aaatcaatct aaagtatata tgagtaaact tggtctgaca gttaccaatg cttaatcagt
      601 gaggcaccta tctcagcgat ctgtctattt cgttcatcca tagttgcctg actccccgtc
      661 gtgtagataa ctacgatacg ggagggctta ccatctggcc ccagtgctgc aatgataccg
      721 cgagacccac gctcaccggc tccagattta tcagcaataa accagccagc cggaagggcc
      781 gagcgcagaa gtggtcctgc aactttatcc gcctccatcc agtctattaa ttgttgccgg
      841 gaagctagag taagtagttc gccagttaat agtttgcgca acgttgttgc cattgctaca
      901 ggcatcgtgg tgtcacgctc gtcgtttggt atggcttcat tcagctccgg ttcccaacga
      961 tcaaggcgag ttacatgatc ccccatgttg tgcaaaaaag cggttagctc cttcggtcct
     1021 ccgatcgttg tcagaagtaa gttggccgca gtgttatcac tcatggttat ggcagcactg
     1081 cataattctc ttactgtcat gccatccgta agatgctttt ctgtgactgg tgagtactca
     1141 accaagtcat tctgagaata gtgtatgcgg cgaccgagtt gctcttgccc ggcgtcaata
     1201 cgggataata ccgcgccaca tagcagaact ttaaaagtgc tcatcattgg aaaacgttct
     1261 tcggggcgaa aactctcaag gatcttaccg ctgttgagat ccagttcgat gtaacccact
     1321 cgtgcaccca actgatcttc agcatctttt actttcacca gcgtttctgg gtgagcaaaa
     1381 acaggaaggc aaaatgccgc aaaaaaggga ataagggcga cacggaaatg ttgaatactc
     1441 atactcttcc tttttcaatc atgattgaag catttatcag ggttattgtc tcatgagcgg
     1501 atacatattt gaatgtattt agaaaaataa acaaataggt catgaccaaa atcccttaac
     1561 gtgagttttc gttccactga gcgtcagacc ccgtagaaaa gatcaaagga tcttcttgag
     1621 atcctttttt tctgcgcgta atctgctgct tgcaaacaaa aaaaccaccg ctaccagcgg
     1681 tggtttgttt gccggatcaa gagctaccaa ctctttttcc gaaggtaact ggcttcagca
     1741 gagcgcagat accaaatact gtccttctag tgtagccgta gttaggccac cacttcaaga
     1801 actctgtagc accgcctaca tacctcgctc tgctaatcct gttaccagtg gctgctgcca
     1861 gtggcgataa gtcgtgtctt accgggttgg actcaagacg atagttaccg gataaggcgc
     1921 agcggtcggg ctgaacgggg ggttcgtgca cacagcccag cttggagcga acgacctaca
     1981 ccgaactgag atacctacag cgtgagctat gagaaagcgc cacgcttccc gaagggagaa
     2041 aggcggacag gtatccggta agcggcaggg tcggaacagg agagcgcacg agggagcttc
     2101 cagggggaaa cgcctggtat ctttatagtc ctgtcgggtt tcgccacctc tgacttgagc
     2161 gtcgattttt gtgatgctcg tcaggggggc ggagcctatg gaaaaacgcc agcaacgcgg
     2221 cctttttacg gttcctggcc ttttgctggc cttttgctca catgttcttt cctgcgttat
     2281 cccctgattc tgtggataac cgtattaccg cctttgagtg agctgatacc gctcgccgca
     2341 gccgaacgac cgagcgcagc gagtcagtga gcgaggaagc ggaagagcgc ctgatgcggt
     2401 attttctcct tacgcatctg tgcggtattt cacaccgcat atatggtgca ctctcagtac
     2461 aatctgctct gatgccgcat agttaagcca gtatacactc cgctatcgct acgtgactgg
     2521 gtcatggctg cgccccgaca cccgccaaca cccgctgacg cgccctgacg ggcttgtctg
     2581 ctcccggcat ccgcttacag acaagctgtg accgtctccg ggagctgcat gtgtcagagg
     2641 ttttcaccgt catcaccgaa acgcgcgagg cagctgcggt aaagctcatc agcgtggtcg
     2701 tgaagcgatt cacagatgtc tgcctgttca tccgcgtcca gctcgttgag tttctccaga
     2761 agcgttaatg tctggcttct gataaagcgg gccatgttaa gggcggtttt ttcctgtttg
     2821 gtcactgatg cctccgtgta agggggattt ctgttcatgg gggtaatgat accgatgaaa
     2881 cgagagagga tgctcacgat acgggttact gatgatgaac atgcccggtt actggaacgt
     2941 tgtgagggta aacaactggc ggtatggatg cggcgggacc agagaaaaat cactcagggt
     3001 caatgccagc gcttcgttaa tacagatgta ggtgttccac agggtagcca gcagcatcct
     3061 gcgatgcaga tccggaacat aatggtgcag ggcgctgact tccgcgtttc cagactttac
     3121 gaaacacgga aaccgaagac cattcatgtt gttgctcagg tcgcagacgt tttgcagcag
     3181 cagtcgcttc acgttcgctc gcgtatcggt gattcattct gctaaccagt aaggcaaccc
     3241 cgccagccta gccgggtcct caacgacagg agcacgatca tgctagtcat gccccgcgcc
     3301 caccggaagg agctgactgg gttgaaggct ctcaagggca tcggtcgaga tcccggtgcc
     3361 taatgagtga gctaacttac attaattgcg ttgcgctcac tgcccgcttt ccagtcggga
     3421 aacctgtcgt gccagctgca ttaatgaatc ggccaacgcg cggggagagg cggtttgcgt
     3481 attgggcgcc agggtggttt ttcttttcac cagtgagacg ggcaacagct gattgccctt
     3541 caccgcctgg ccctgagaga gttgcagcaa gcggtccacg ctggtttgcc ccagcaggcg
     3601 aaaatcctgt ttgatggtgg ttaacggcgg gatataacat gagctgtctt cggtatcgtc
     3661 gtatcccact accgagatgt ccgcaccaac gcgcagcccg gactcggtaa tggcgcgcat
     3721 tgcgcccagc gccatctgat cgttggcaac cagcatcgca gtgggaacga tgccctcatt
     3781 cagcatttgc atggtttgtt gaaaaccgga catggcactc cagtcgcctt cccgttccgc
     3841 tatcggctga atttgattgc gagtgagata tttatgccag ccagccagac gcagacgcgc
     3901 cgagacagaa cttaatgggc ccgctaacag cgcgatttgc tggtgaccca atgcgaccag
     3961 atgctccacg cccagtcgcg taccgtcttc atgggagaaa ataatactgt tgatgggtgt
     4021 ctggtcagag acatcaagaa ataacgccgg aacattagtg caggcagctt ccacagcaat
     4081 ggcatcctgg tcatccagcg gatagttaat gatcagccca ctgacgcgtt gcgcgagaag
     4141 attgtgcacc gccgctttac aggcttcgac gccgcttcgt tctaccatcg acaccaccac
     4201 gctggcaccc agttgatcgg cgcgagattt aatcgccgcg acaatttgcg acggcgcgtg
     4261 cagggccaga ctggaggtgg caacgccaat cagcaacgac tgtttgcccg ccagttgttg
     4321 tgccacgcgg ttgggaatgt aattcagctc cgccatcgcc gcttccactt tttcccgcgt
     4381 tttcgcagaa acgtggctgg cctggttcac cacgcgggaa acggtctgat aagagacacc
     4441 ggcatactct gcgacatcgt ataacgttac tggtttcaca ttcaccaccc tgaattgact
     4501 ctcttccggg cgctatcatg ccataccgcg aaaggttttg cgccattcga tggtgtccgg
     4561 gatctcgacg ctctccctta tgcgactcct gcattaggaa gcagcccagt agtaggttga
     4621 ggccgttgag caccgccgcc gcaaggaatg gtgcatgcaa ggagatggcg cccaacagtc
     4681 ccccggccac ggggcctgcc accataccca cgccgaaaca agcgctcatg agcccgaagt
     4741 ggcgagcccg atcttcccca tcggtgatgt cggcgatata ggcgccagca accgcacctg
     4801 tggcgccggt gatgccggcc acgatgcgtc cggcgtagag gatcgagatc gatctcgatc
     4861 ccgcgaaatt aatacgactc actatagggg aattgtgagc ggataacaat tcccctctag
     4921 aaataatttt gtttaacttt aagaaggaga tataccatgc atcaccacca tcatcaccat
     4981 caccaccaca tggtaaaaat cgaagaaggt aaactggtaa tctggattaa cggcgataaa
     5041 ggctataacg gtctcgctga agtcggtaag aaattcgaga aagataccgg aattaaagtc
     5101 accgttgagc atccggataa actggaagag aaattcccac aggttgcggc aactggcgat
     5161 ggccctgaca ttatcttctg ggcacacgac cgctttggtg gctacgctca atctggcctg
     5221 ttggctgaaa tcaccccgga caaagcgttc caggacaagc tgtatccgtt tacctgggat
     5281 gccgtacgtt acaacggcaa gctgattgct tacccgatcg ctgttgaagc gttatcgctg
     5341 atttataaca aagatctgct gccgaacccg ccaaaaacct gggaagagat cccggcgctg
     5401 gataaagaac tgaaagcgaa aggtaagagc gcgctgatgt tcaacctgca agaaccgtac
     5461 ttcacctggc cgctgattgc tgctgacggg ggttatgcgt tcaagtatga aaacggcaag
     5521 tacgacatta aagacgtggg cgtggataac gctggcgcga aagcgggtct gaccttcctg
     5581 gttgacctga ttaaaaacaa acacatgaat gcagacaccg attactccat cgcagaagct
     5641 gcctttaata aaggcgaaac agcgatgacc atcaacggcc cgtgggcatg gtccaacatc
     5701 gacaccagca aagtgaatta tggtgtaacg gtactgccga ccttcaaggg tcaaccatcc
     5761 aaaccgttcg ttggcgtgct gagcgcaggt attaacgccg ccagtccgaa caaagagctg
     5821 gcaaaagagt tcctcgaaaa ctatctgctg actgatgaag gtctggaagc ggttaataaa
     5881 gacaaaccgc tgggtgccgt agcgctgaag tcttacgagg aagagttggc gaaagatcca
     5941 cgtattgccg ccactatgga aaacgcccag aaaggtgaaa tcatgccgaa catcccgcag
     6001 atgtccgctt tctggtatgc cgtgcgtact gcggtgatca acgccgccag cggtcgtcag
     6061 actgtcgatg aagccctgaa agacgcgcag actaattcga gctcggaaaa cctgtatttt
     6121 cagggcagcg gcgaccaaat gggccagatc gaaaaaattt ttaaggtggt gtaccctgtg
     6181 gatgatcatc actttaaggt gatcctgcac tatggcacac tggtaatcga cggggttacg
     6241 ccgaacatga tcgactattt cggacggccg tatgaaggca tcgccgtgtt cgacggcaaa
     6301 aagatcactg taacagggac cctgtggaac ggcaacaaaa ttatcgacga gcgcctgatc
     6361 aaccccgacg gctccctgct gttccgagta accatcaacg gagtgaccgg ctggcggctg
     6421 tgcgaacgca ttctggcggg tggcaccggt ggctctggcg gtaccggtgg ctctatggtc
     6481 ttcacactcg aagatttcgt tggggactgg cgacagacag ccggctacaa cctggaccaa
     6541 gtccttgaac agggaggtgt gtccagtttg tttcagaatc tcggggtgtc cgtaactccg
     6601 atccaaagga ttgtcctgag cggtgaaaat gggctgaaga tcgacatcca tgtcatcatc
     6661 ccgtatgaag gtctgtaatt aacctaggct gctgccaccg ctgagcaata actagcataa
     6721 ccccttgggg cctctaaacg ggtcttgagg ggttttttgc tgaaaggagg aactatatcc
     6781 ggat
//
