>Addgene plasmid #113922 | pET51b(+)_MBP-nLucCP-67/68 | addgene full sequence | sequence record 222155 | Addgene NGS Result
TGGCGAATGGG
[124 nt withheld, positions 12-135]
C
[91 nt withheld, positions 137-227]
A
[49 nt withheld, positions 229-277]
CCTTTGACGTTGGAGTCCACGTTCTTTAATAGTGGACTCTTGTTCCAAACTGGAACAACACTCAACCCTA
TCTCGGTCTATTCTTTTGATTTATAAGGGATTTTGCCGATTTCGGCCTATTGGTTAAAAAATGAGCTGAT
TTAACAAAAATTTAACGCGAATTTTAACAAAATATTAACGTTTACAATTTCTGGCGGCACGATGGCATGA
GATTATCAAAAAGGATCTTCACCTAGATCCTTTTAAATTAAAAATGAAGTTTTAAATCAATCTAAAGTAT
ATATGAGTAAACTTGGTCTGACAGTTACCAATGCTTAATCAGTGAGGCACCTATCTCAGCGATCTGTCTA
TTTCGTTCATCCATAGTTGCCTGACTCCCCGTCGTGTAGATAACTACGATACGGGAGGGCTTACCATCTG
GCCCCAGTGCTGCAATGATACCGCGAGACCCACGCTCACCGGCTCCAGATTTATCAGCAATAAACCAGCC
AGCCGGAAGGGCCGAGCGCAGAAGTGGTCCTGCAACTTTATCCGCCTCCATCCAGTCTATTAATTGTTGC
CGGGAAGCTAGAGTAAGTAGTTCGCCAGTTAATAGTTTGCGCAACGTTGTTGCCATTGCTACAGGCATCG
TGGTGTCACGCTCGTCGTTTGGTATGGCTTCATTCAGCTCCGGTTCCCAACGATCAAGGCGAGTTACATG
ATCCCCCATGTTGTGCAAAAAAGCGGTTAGCTCCTTCGGTCCTCCGATCGTTGTCAGAAGTAAGTTGGCC
GCAGTGTTATCACTCATGGTTATGGCAGCACTGCATAATTCTCTTACTGTCATGCCATCCGTAAGATGCT
TTTCTGTGACTGGTGAGTACTCAACCAAGTCATTCTGAGAATAGTGTATGCGGCGACCGAGTTGCTCTTG
CCCGGCGTCAATACGGGATAATACCGCGCCACATAGCAGAACTTTAAAAGTGCTCATCATTGGAAAACGT
TCTTCGGGGCGAAAACTCTCAAGGATCTTACCGCTGTTGAGATCCAGTTCGATGTAACCCACTCGTGCAC
CCAACTGATCTTCAGCATCTTTTACTTTCACCAGCGTTTCTGGGTGAGCAAAAACAGGAAGGCAAAATGC
CGCAAAAAAGGGAATAAGGGCGACACGGAAATGTTGAATACTCATACTCTTCCTTTTTCAATCATGATTG
AAGCATTTATCAGGGTTATTGTCTCATGAGCGGATACATATTTGAATGTATTTAGAAAAATAAACAAATA
GGTCATGACCAAAATCCCTTAACGTGAGTTTTCGTTCCACTGAGCGTCAGACCCCGTAGAAAAGATCAAA
GGATCTTCTTGAGATCCTTTTTTTCTGCGCGTAATCTGCTGCTTGCAAACAAAAAAACCACCGCTACCAG
CGGTGGTTTGTTTGCCGGATCAAGAGCTACCAACTCTTTTTCCGAAGGTAACTGGCTTCAGCAGAGCGCA
GATACCAAATACTGTCCTTCTAGTGTAGCCGTAGTTAGGCCACCACTTCAAGAACTCTGTAGCACCGCCT
ACATACCTCGCTCTGCTAATCCTGTTACCAGTGGCTGCTGCCAGTGGCGATAAGTCGTGTCTTACCGGGT
TGGACTCAAGACGATAGTTACCGGATAAGGCGCAGCGGTCGGGCTGAACGGGGGGTTCGTGCACACAGCC
CAGCTTGGAGCGAACGACCTACACCGAACTGAGATACCTACAGCGTGAGCTATGAGAAAGCGCCACGCTT
CCCGAAGGGAGAAAGGCGGACAGGTATCCGGTAAGCGGCAGGGTCGGAACAGGAGAGCGCACGAGGGAGC
TTCCAGGGGGAAACGCCTGGTATCTTTATAGTCCTGTCGGGTTTCGCCACCTCTGACTTGAGCGTCGATT
TTTGTGATGCTCGTCAGGGGGGCGGAGCCTATGGAAAAACGCCAGCAACGCGGCCTTTTTACGGTTCCTG
GCCTTTTGCTGGCCTTTTGCTCACATGTTCTTTCCTGCGTTATCCCCTGATTCTGTGGATAACCGTATTA
CCGCCTTTGAGTGAGCTGATACCGCTCGCCGCAGCCGAACGACCGAGCGCAGCGAGTCAGTGAGCGAGGA
AGCGGAAGAGCGCCTGATGCGGTATTTTCTCCTTACGCATCTGTGCGGTATTTCACACCGCAATGGTGCA
CTCTCAGTACAATCTGCTCTGATGCCGCATAGTTAAGCCAGTATACACTCCGCTATCGCTACGTGACTGG
GTCATGGCTGCGCCCCGACACCCGCCAACACCCGCTGACGCGCCCTGACGGGCTTGTCTGCTCCCGGCAT
CCGCTTACAGACAAGCTGTGACCGTCTCCGGGAGCTGCATGTGTCAGAGGTTTTCACCGTCATCACCGAA
ACGCGCGAGGCAGCTGCGGTAAAGCTCATCAGCGTGGTCGTGAAGCGATTCACAGATGTCTGCCTGTTCA
TCCGCGTCCAGCTCGTTGAGTTTCTCCAGAAGCGTTAATGTCTGGCTTCTGATAAAGCGGGCCATGTTAA
GGGCGGTTTTTTCCTGTTTGGTCACTGATGCCTCCGTGTAAGGGGGATTTCTGTTCATGGGGGTAATGAT
ACCGATGAAACGAGAGAGGATGCTCACGATACGGGTTACTGATGATGAACATGCCCGGTTACTGGAACGT
TGTGAGGGTAAACAACTGGCGGTATGGATGCGGCGGGACCAGAGAAAAATCACTCAGGGTCAATGCCAGC
GCTTCGTTAATACAGATGTAGGTGTTCCACAGGGTAGCCAGCAGCATCCTGCGATGCAGATCCGGAACAT
AATGGTGCAGGGCGCTGACTTCCGCGTTTCCAGACTTTACGAAACACGGAAACCGAAGACCATTCATGTT
GTTGCTCAGGTCGCAGACGTTTTGCAGCAGCAGTCGCTTCACGTTCGCTCGCGTATCGGTGATTCATTCT
GCTAACCAGTAAGGCAACCCCGCCAGCCTAGCCGGGTCCTCAACGACAGGAGCACGATCATGCTAGTCAT
GCCCCGCGCCCACCGGAAGGAGCTGACTGGGTTGAAGGCTCTCAAGGGCATCGGTCGAGATCCCGGTGCC
TAATGAGTGAGCTAACTTACATTAATTGCGTTGCGCTCACTGCCCGCTTTCCAGTCGGGAAACCTGTCGT
GCCAGCTGCATTAATGAATCGGCCAACGCGCGGGGAGAGGCGGTTTGCGTATTGGGCGCCAGGGTGGTTT
TTCTTTTCACCAGTGAGACGGGCAACAGCTGATTGCCCTTCACCGCCTGGCCCTGAGAGAGTTGCAGCAA
GCGGTCCACGCTGGTTTGCCCCAGCAGGCGAAAATCCTGTTTGATGGTGGTTAACGGCGGGATATAACAT
GAGCTGTCTTCGGTATCGTCGTATCCCACTACCGAGATGTCCGCACCAACGCGCAGCCCGGACTCGGTAA
TGGCGCGCATTGCGCCCAGCGCCATCTGATCGTTGGCAACCAGCATCGCAGTGGGAACGATGCCCTCATT
CAGCATTTGCATGGTTTGTTGAAAACCGGACATGGCACTCCAGTCGCCTTCCCGTTCCGCTATCGGCTGA
ATTTGATTGCGAGTGAGATATTTATGCCAGCCAGCCAGACGCAGACGCGCCGAGACAGAACTTAATGGGC
CCGCTAACAGCGCGATTTGCTGGTGACCCAATGCGACCAGATGCTCCACGCCCAGTCGCGTACCGTCTTC
ATGGGAGAAAATAATACTGTTGATGGGTGTCTGGTCAGAGACATCAAGAAATAACGCCGGAACATTAGTG
CAGGCAGCTTCCACAGCAATGGCATCCTGGTCATCCAGCGGATAGTTAATGATCAGCCCACTGACGCGTT
GCGCGAGAAGATTGTGCACCGCCGCTTTACAGGCTTCGACGCCGCTTCGTTCTACCATCGACACCACCAC
GCTGGCACCCAGTTGATCGGCGCGAGATTTAATCGCCGCGACAATTTGCGACGGCGCGTGCAGGGCCAGA
CTGGAGGTGGCAACGCCAATCAGCAACGACTGTTTGCCCGCCAGTTGTTGTGCCACGCGGTTGGGAATGT
AATTCAGCTCCGCCATCGCCGCTTCCACTTTTTCCCGCGTTTTCGCAGAAACGTGGCTGGCCTGGTTCAC
CACGCGGGAAACGGTCTGATAAGAGACACCGGCATACTCTGCGACATCGTATAACGTTACTGGTTTCACA
TTCACCACCCTGAATTGACTCTCTTCCGGGCGCTATCATGCCATACCGCGAAAGGTTTTGCGCCATTCGA
TGGTGTCCGGGATCTCGACGCTCTCCCTTATGCGACTCCTGCATTAGGAAGCAGCCCAGTAGTAGGTTGA
GGCCGTTGAGCACCGCCGCCGCAAGGAATGGTGCATGCAAGGAGATGGCGCCCAACAGTCCCCCGGCCAC
GGGGCCTGCCACCATACCCACGCCGAAACAAGCGCTCATGAGCCCGAAGTGGCGAGCCCGATCTTCCCCA
TCGGTGATGTCGGCGATATAGGCGCCAGCAACCGCACCTGTGGCGCCGGTGATGCCGGCCACGATGCGTC
CGGCGTAGAGGATCGAGATCGATCTCGATCCCGCGAAATTAATACGACTCACTATAGGGGAATTGTGAGC
GGATAACAATTCCCCTCTAGAAATAATTTTGTTTAACTTTAAGAAGGAGATATACCATGCATCACCACCA
TCATCACCATCACCACCACATGGTAAAAATCGAAGAAGGTAAACTGGTAATCTGGATTAACGGCGATAAA
GGCTATAACGGTCTCGCTGAAGTCGGTAAGAAATTCGAGAAAGATACCGGAATTAAAGTCACCGTTGAGC
ATCCGGATAAACTGGAAGAGAAATTCCCACAGGTTGCGGCAACTGGCGATGGCCCTGACATTATCTTCTG
GGCACACGACCGCTTTGGTGGCTACGCTCAATCTGGCCTGTTGGCTGAAATCACCCCGGACAAAGCGTTC
CAGGACAAGCTGTATCCGTTTACCTGGGATGCCGTACGTTACAACGGCAAGCTGATTGCTTACCCGATCG
CTGTTGAAGCGTTATCGCTGATTTATAACAAAGATCTGCTGCCGAACCCGCCAAAAACCTGGGAAGAGAT
CCCGGCGCTGGATAAAGAACTGAAAGCGAAAGGTAAGAGCGCGCTGATGTTCAACCTGCAAGAACCGTAC
TTCACCTGGCCGCTGATTGCTGCTGACGGGGGTTATGCGTTCAAGTATGAAAACGGCAAGTACGACATTA
AAGACGTGGGCGTGGATAACGCTGGCGCGAAAGCGGGTCTGACCTTCCTGGTTGACCTGATTAAAAACAA
ACACATGAATGCAGACACCGATTACTCCATCGCAGAAGCTGCCTTTAATAAAGGCGAAACAGCGATGACC
ATCAACGGCCCGTGGGCATGGTCCAACATCGACACCAGCAAAGTGAATTATGGTGTAACGGTACTGCCGA
CCTTCAAGGGTCAACCATCCAAACCGTTCGTTGGCGTGCTAAGCGCAGGTATTAACGCCGCCAGTCCGAA
CAAAGAGCTGGCAAAAGAGTTCCTCGAAAACTATCTGCTGACTGATGAAGGTCTGGAAGCGGTTAATAAA
GACAAACCGCTGGGTGCCGTAGCGCTGAAGTCTTACGAGGAAGAGTTGGCGAAAGATCCACGTATTGCCG
CCACTATGGAAAACGCCCAGAAAGGTGAAATCATGCCGAACATCCCGCAGATGTCCGCTTTCTGGTATGC
CGTGCGTACTGCGGTGATCAACGCCGCCAGCGGTCGTCAGACTGTCGATGAAGCCCTGAAAGACGCGCAG
ACTAATTCGAGCTCGGAAAACCTGTATTTTCAGGGCAGCGGCGACCAAATGGGCCAGATCGAAAAAATTT
TTAAGGTGGTGTACCCTGTGGATGATCATCACTTTAAGGTGATCCTGCACTATGGCACACTGGTAATCGA
CGGGGTTACGCCGAACATGATCGACTATTTCGGACGGCCGTATGAAGGCATCGCCGTGTTCGACGGCAAA
AAGATCACTGTAACAGGGACCCTGTGGAACGGCAACAAAATTATCGACGAGCGCCTGATCAACCCCGACG
GCTCCCTGCTGTTCCGAGTAACCATCAACGGAGTGACCGGCTGGCGGCTGTGCGAACGCATTCTGGCGGG
TGGCACCGGTGGCTCTGGCGGTACCGGTGGCTCTATGGTCTTCACACTCGAAGATTTCGTTGGGGACTGG
CGACAGACAGCCGGCTACAACCTGGACCAAGTCCTTGAACAGGGAGGTGTGTCCAGTTTGTTTCAGAATC
TCGGGGTGTCCGTAACTCCGATCCAAAGGATTGTCCTGAGCGGTGAAAATGGGCTGAAGATCGACATCCA
TGTCATCATCCCGTATGAAGGTCTGTAATTAACCTAGGCTGCTGCCACCGCTGAGCAATAACTAGCATAA
CCCCTTGGGGCCTCTAAACGGGTCTTGAGGGGTTTTTTGCTGAAAGGAGGAACTATATCCGGAT
Features (pLannotate 1.2.2; 21 found; start..end, strand, type, name):
     12..467     +  rep_origin     f1 ori (sequence partly withheld): f1 bacteriophage origin of replication; arrow indicates direction of (+) strand synthesis
    582..1442    -  CDS            AmpR: β-lactamase; bla; confers resistance to ampicillin, carbenicillin, and related antibiotics
   1443..1535    -  promoter       AmpR promoter: bla
   1616..2204    +  rep_origin     ori: high-copy-number ColE1/pMB1/pBR322/pUC origin of replication
   2390..2529    -  misc_feature   bom: basis of mobility region from pBR322
   2631..2822    -  CDS            rop: Rop protein, which maintains plasmids at low copy number; rop
   2839..3219    +  CDS            YPB1_ECOLX: Protein predicted: Swiss-Prot protein existence level 4. From Escherichia coli.
   3281..3345    -  CDS            TcR (fragment): tetracycline efflux protein; tet; confers resistance to tetracycline
   3360..3381    -  protein_bind   CAP binding site: CAP binding activates transcription in the presence of cAMP. E. coli catabolite activator protein
   3394..4476    -  CDS            lacI: lac repressor; lacI; The lac repressor binds to the lac operator to inhibit transcription in E. coli. This inhibition can be relieved by adding lactose or isopropyl-β-D-thiogalactopyranoside (IPTG).
   4477..4554    -  promoter       lacI promoter: lacI
   4562..4841    -  CDS            TcR (fragment): tetracycline efflux protein; tet; confers resistance to tetracycline
   4867..4885    +  promoter       T7 promoter: promoter for bacteriophage T7 RNA polymerase
   4886..4910    +  protein_bind   lac operator: The lac repressor binds to the lac operator to inhibit transcription in E. coli. This inhibition can be relieved by adding lactose or isopropyl-β-D-thiogalactopyranoside (IPTG). lac repressor encoded by lacI
   4925..4947    +  RBS            RBS: efficient ribosome binding site from bacteriophage T7 gene 10 (Olins and Rangwala, 1989)
   4993..6090    +  CDS            MBP: maltose binding protein from E. coli; malE (mutated); This version of the gene does not encode a signal sequence, so MBP will remain in the cytosol.
   6103..6123    +  CDS            TEV site: tobacco etch virus (TEV) protease recognition and cleavage site
   6124..6435    +  CDS            Nluc (fragment): NanoLuc® luciferase human codon-optimized
   6472..6672    +  CDS            Nluc (fragment): NanoLuc® luciferase human codon-optimized
   6684..6701    +  CDS            SET1 (fragment): solubility-enhancement tag derived from T7 phage gene 10B
   6709..6756    +  terminator     T7 terminator: transcription terminator for bacteriophage T7 RNA polymerase
