[The description below was written by a language model from this plasmid's Addgene catalogue record, the feature table of its GenBank file and pLannotate feature annotations shown in this document.]
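Description:
pET51b(+)_MBP-nLucCP-67/68 is a bacterial expression plasmid of about 6.8 kb built on the Novagen pET51b(+) backbone. It produces a circularly permuted NanoLuc luciferase fused to maltose-binding protein in E. coli. The plasmid is maintained through a pBR322-type ColE1 origin together with the bom region and the rop gene, which keeps copy number low, as the catalogue entry states. Selection is by ampicillin through the bla (AmpR) gene. An f1 origin is also present and allows single-stranded DNA production. Short remnants of the pBR322 tetracycline resistance gene appear in the automated annotation, but only as non-functional fragments.

The expression cassette is a standard pET arrangement. A T7 promoter is followed by a lac operator and the strong T7 gene 10 ribosome binding site, and the plasmid carries its own lacI gene. Transcription therefore requires a host supplying T7 RNA polymerase and is induced with IPTG or lactose. The open reading frame starts with a 10xHis affinity tag, followed by a signal-sequence-free MBP that stays in the cytosol, then a TEV protease cleavage site, and finally the luciferase. The cassette ends at the T7 terminator.

NanoLuc is annotated as two separate fragments with a short gap between them. This fits a circular permutation in which new termini are opened between residues 67 and 68 and the original ends are joined, presumably by a linker that the record does not annotate. A short match to a solubility tag downstream of the luciferase is probably an annotation artefact, and its identity is not stated.

The design allows affinity purification and optional removal of the His-MBP partner by TEV cleavage. The associated work concerns luciferases with tunable emission wavelengths.
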