Addgene plasmid #113922: pET51b(+)_MBP-nLucCP-67/68
Purpose: Plasmid encoding the bacterial expression of the MBP fused NanoLuc circular permuted between the position 67 and 68
Depositing lab: Kai Johnsson. Depositing organization: Max Planck Institute for Medical Research. Publication: Luciferases with Tunable Emission Wavelengths. Hiblot J, Yu Q, Sabbadini MDB, Reymond L, Xue L, Schena A, Sallin O, Hill N, Griss R, Johnsson K. Angew Chem Int Ed Engl. 2017 Nov 13;56(46):14556-14560. doi: 10.1002/anie.201708277. Epub 2017 Oct 9. PubMed 28941028.
Backbone
  Vector backbone: pET51-b(+)
  Backbone manufacturer: Novagen
  Backbone size w/o insert (bp): 5218
  Total vector size (bp): 6784
  Vector type: Bacterial Expression, Luciferase
Growth in bacteria
  Bacterial resistance: Ampicillin, 100 μg/mL
  Growth temperature: 37°C
  Growth strain: DH5alpha
  Copy number: Low Copy
Gene/Insert
  Gene/Insert name: MBP-NanoLucCP-67/68
  Species: Synthetic
  Insert size (bp): 1722
  Promoter: T7
  Cloning method: Gibson Cloning
  Sequencing primers: 5′ T7; 3′ pET-RP
Terms and licenses: Academic/Nonprofit Terms; Industry Terms: Not Available to Industry
How to cite: pET51b(+)_MBP-nLucCP-67/68 was a gift from Kai Johnsson (Addgene plasmid # 113922 ; http://n2t.net/addgene:113922 ; RRID:Addgene_113922)
